Addgene plasmid #113683: pAAV-hSyn-NES-NIR-GECO1
Purpose: Express NIR-GECO1 preferentially in neurons
Depositing lab: Robert Campbell. Depositing organization: University of Alberta. Publication: A genetically encoded near-infrared fluorescent calcium ion indicator. Qian Y, Piatkevich KD, Mc Larney B, Abdelfattah AS, Mehta S, Murdock MH, Gottschalk S, Molina RS, Zhang W, Chen Y, Wu J, Drobizhev M, Hughes TE, Zhang J, Schreiter ER, Shoham S, Razansky D, Boyden ES, Campbell RE. Nat Methods. 2019 Feb;16(2):171-174. doi: 10.1038/s41592-018-0294-6. Epub 2019 Jan 21. PubMed 30664778.
Backbone
  Vector backbone: pAAV
  Backbone size w/o insert (bp): 4557
  Total vector size (bp): 6111
  Vector type: AAV
Growth in bacteria
  Bacterial resistance: Ampicillin, 100 μg/mL
  Growth temperature: 37°C
  Growth strain: NEB Stable
  Copy number: High Copy
Gene/Insert
  Gene/Insert name: NES-NIR-GECO1
  Species: Synthetic
  Insert size (bp): 1554
  Promoter: hSyn
  Cloning method: Restriction Enzyme; 5′ cloning site BamHI (not destroyed); 3′ cloning site HindIII (not destroyed)
  Sequencing primers: 5′ GAGGAGTCGTGTCGTGCC; 3′ CATAGCGTAAAAGGAGCAACA
Terms and licenses: Academic/Nonprofit Terms; Industry Terms: Not Available to Industry
Depositor comments: Please note that discrepancies between sequencing results obtained by Addgene and the sequence provided by the depositor have been found. Sequences provided by depositing laboratories may be theoretical/predicted or based on Sanger/NGS sequencing results. The discrepancies found are not predicted to impact plasmid function.
How to cite: pAAV-hSyn-NES-NIR-GECO1 was a gift from Robert Campbell (Addgene plasmid # 113683 ; http://n2t.net/addgene:113683 ; RRID:Addgene_113683)
