[The description below was written by a language model from this plasmid's Addgene catalogue record and the feature table of its GenBank file.]
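Description:
pAAV-hSyn-NES-NIR-GECO1 is an adeno-associated virus transfer plasmid built on a pAAV backbone for expressing the near-infrared calcium indicator NIR-GECO1 preferentially in neurons. It is maintained in E. coli at high copy through a ColE1/pUC-type origin and selected with ampicillin via the beta-lactamase gene. An f1 phage origin is also present. The recombination-deficient growth strain listed in the record is consistent with the need to keep the repeat-containing AAV ends stable.

The expression cassette is driven by the human synapsin I (hSyn) promoter, which restricts expression largely to neurons. The synthetic insert of about 1.55 kb was cloned between BamHI and HindIII sites, both of which are retained. It consists of a short nuclear export signal (NES) placed upstream of the NIR-GECO1 coding sequence, an arrangement that should keep the sensor in the cytoplasm rather than the nucleus. Downstream, a WPRE enhances transcript stability and expression, and an SV40 polyadenylation signal terminates the message. AAV2 inverted terminal repeats flank the cassette and allow it to be packaged into recombinant AAV particles when rep/cap and helper functions are supplied in trans. The plasmid could also be transfected directly.

Two sequence records are held, and they differ. A 6111 bp depositor map matches the catalogue size and annotates the NES and NIR-GECO1 reading frames and a lac promoter/operator region, but it does not annotate the ITRs. A 5804 bp record annotates both AAV2 ITRs but leaves the insert unlabelled. The repository notes discrepancies between its sequencing and the depositor sequence that are not expected to affect function. The construct is intended for near-infrared calcium imaging of neuronal activity.
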