LOCUS       Exported 5804 bp ds-DNA circular SYN 28-MAR-2023
DEFINITION  Express NIR-GECO1 preferentially in neurons.
ACCESSION   .
VERSION     .
KEYWORDS    pAAV-hSyn-NES-NIR-GECO1
SOURCE      synthetic DNA construct
  ORGANISM  synthetic DNA construct
REFERENCE   1 (bases 1 to 5804)
  AUTHORS   Qian Y, Piatkevich KD, Mc Larney B, Abdelfattah AS, Mehta S, Murdock
            MH, Gottschalk S, Molina RS, Zhang W, Chen Y, Wu J, Drobizhev M,
            Hughes TE, Zhang J, Schreiter ER, Shoham S, Razansky D, Boyden ES,
            Campbell RE
  TITLE     A genetically encoded near-infrared fluorescent calcium ion
            indicator.
  JOURNAL   Nat Methods. 2019 Feb;16(2):171-174. doi: 10.1038/s41592-018-0294-6.
            Epub 2019 Jan 21.
  PUBMED    30664778
REFERENCE   2 (bases 1 to 5804)
  AUTHORS   .
  TITLE     Direct Submission
  JOURNAL   Exported Mar 28, 2023 from SnapGene Server 1.1.58
            http://www.snapgene.com
FEATURES             Location/Qualifiers
     source          1..5804
                     /organism="synthetic DNA construct"
                     /mol_type="other DNA"
     promoter        1..448
                     /label=hSyn promoter
                     /note="human synapsin I promoter; confers neuron-specific
                     expression (Kugler et al., 2003)"
     misc_feature    2031..2619
                     /label=WPRE
                     /note="woodchuck hepatitis virus posttranscriptional
                     regulatory element"
     primer_bind     complement(2084..2104)
                     /label=WPRE-R
                     /note="WPRE, reverse primer"
     CDS             complement(2502..2513)
                     /codon_start=1
                     /product="Factor Xa recognition and cleavage site"
                     /label=Factor Xa site
                     /translation="IEGR"
     primer_bind     complement(2622..2638)
                     /label=KS primer
                     /note="common sequencing primer, one of multiple similar
                     variants"
     primer_bind     complement(2623..2639)
                     /label=pBluescriptKS
                     /note="For pBluescript vector"
     polyA_signal    2668..2789
                     /label=SV40 poly(A) signal
                     /note="SV40 polyadenylation signal"
     primer_bind     complement(2679..2698)
                     /label=EBV-rev
                     /note="SV40 polyA terminator, reverse primer"
     primer_bind     2733..2752
                     /label=SV40pA-R
                     /note="SV40 polyA, reverse primer"
     repeat_region   2951..3080
                     /label=AAV2 ITR
     primer_bind     complement(3146..3163)
                     /label=L4440
                     /note="L4440 vector, forward primer"
     rep_origin      complement(3317..3905)
                     /direction=LEFT
                     /label=ori
                     /note="high-copy-number ColE1/pMB1/pBR322/pUC origin of
                     replication"
     primer_bind     complement(3397..3416)
                     /label=pBR322ori-F
                     /note="pBR322 origin, forward primer"
     CDS             complement(4076..4936)
                     /codon_start=1
                     /gene="bla"
                     /product="beta-lactamase"
                     /label=AmpR
                     /note="confers resistance to ampicillin, carbenicillin, and
                     related antibiotics"
                     /translation="MSIQHFRVALIPFFAAFCLPVFAHPETLVKVKDAEDQLGARVGYI
                     ELDLNSGKILESFRPEERFPMMSTFKVLLCGAVLSRIDAGQEQLGRRIHYSQNDLVEYS
                     PVTEKHLTDGMTVRELCSAAITMSDNTAANLLLTTIGGPKELTAFLHNMGDHVTRLDRW
                     EPELNEAIPNDERDTTMPVAMATTLRKLLTGELLTLASRQQLIDWMEADKVAGPLLRSA
                     LPAGWFIADKSGAGERGSRGIIAALGPDGKPSRIVVIYTTGSQATMDERNRQIAEIGAS
                     LIKHW"
     primer_bind     4699..4718
                     /label=Amp-R
                     /note="Ampicillin resistance gene, reverse primer"
     promoter        complement(4937..5041)
                     /gene="bla"
                     /label=AmpR promoter
     rep_origin      complement(5067..5522)
                     /direction=LEFT
                     /label=f1 ori
                     /note="f1 bacteriophage origin of replication; arrow
                     indicates direction of (+) strand synthesis"
     primer_bind     complement(5204..5225)
                     /label=F1ori-F
                     /note="F1 origin, forward primer"
     primer_bind     5416..5435
                     /label=F1ori-R
                     /note="F1 origin, reverse primer"
     repeat_region   5594..5723
                     /label=AAV2 ITR
ORIGIN
        1 agtgcaagtg ggttttagga ccaggatgag gcggggtggg ggtgcctacc tgacgaccga
       61 ccccgaccca ctggacaagc acccaacccc cattccccaa attgcgcatc ccctatcaga
      121 gagggggagg ggaaacagga tgcggcgagg cgcgtgcgca ctgccagctt caacaccgcg
      181 gacagtgcct tcgcccccgc ctggcggcgc gcgccaccgc cgcctcagca ctgaaggcgc
      241 gctgacgtca ctcgccggtc ccccgcaaac tccccttccc ggccaccttg gtcgcgtccg
      301 cgccgccgcc ggcccagccg gaccgcacca cgcgaggcgc gagatagggg ggcacgggcg
      361 cgaccatctg cgctgcggcg ccggcgactc agcgctgcct cagtctgcgg tgggcagcgg
      421 aggagtcgtg tcgtgcctga gagcgcagtc gaattcgggg atccatgctg cagaacgagc
      481 ttgctcttaa gttggctgga cttgatatta acaagactgg aggaggttct atgtcggtac
      541 cgctgactac ctcagcattc ggccacgcgt ttctggctaa ctgtgaacgt gagcagatcc
      601 acctggcggg ctccattcag ccgcacggta tcctgctggc tgttaaagag cctgacaacg
      661 tggtgatcca ggcttctatt aacgctgcgg agttcctgaa caccaacttt gttgttggcc
      721 gtccgctgcg tgacctgggc ggcgatctgc ctttgcagat cctgccgcac ctgaacggcc
      781 cgctgcacct ggctccgatg accctgcgtt gtactgtggg ttctccgccg cgtcgtgtgg
      841 actgtaccat tcatcgaccg tctaacggcg gcctgatcgt agaactggaa ccagcaacca
      901 aggccactaa cattgcgccg gctctggtcg gtgcgcttca tcgtatcact tcttcatcct
      961 ccctgatggg cctgtgtgac gaaaccgcga ctattttccg tgagattact ggcttcgacc
     1021 gtgtgatggt aatgcgtctc ggcgcgcttg acgatctgac tgaagagcag atcgcagaga
     1081 ttaaagaggc tttctcccta tttgacaagg acggggacgg gacgataaca accaaggagc
     1141 tggggacggt gttccggtct ctggggcaga accccacaga agcagagctg caggacatga
     1201 tcaatgaagt agatgccgat ggcgacggca cattcgactt ccctgagttc ctgacgatga
     1261 tggcaaggaa aatgaatgac tcagacagtg aagaggaaat tagagaagcg ttccgcgtgt
     1321 ttgataagga cggcaatggc tacatcggcg cagcagagct tcgccacgtg atgacagacc
     1381 ttggtgagaa gttaactgat gaggaggttg atgaaatgat cagggtagca gacaacgatg
     1441 gggatggtca ggtaaactac gaagagtttg tacaaatgat gacagcgaag ggtggcggag
     1501 gttctgtaga ttcatcacgt cgtaagtgga ataaggcagg tcacgcagtc agagctatag
     1561 gtcggctgag ctcgcgtagg catgatttgc tgtccgaatg tcgtcgtgcg gacctggaag
     1621 cgttcctggg taaccgctac ccggcgtcta ctattccgca gatcgctcgt cgcctgtacg
     1681 aacttaaccg tgttcgcctg ctggtagatg tgaactatac tccggttccg ctacagccgc
     1741 gcatcagccc gctgaacggt cgtgatctgg atatgtccct gtcttgcctg cgctctatgt
     1801 ccccgatcca ccagaaatac atgcaggaca tgggcgttgg cgcaaccctg gtttgctctc
     1861 tgatggtgtc tggtcgtctg tggggtctga tcgtttgcca ccactacgaa ccgcgcttcg
     1921 ttccgtccca cattcgcgct gctggcgaag cgctggcgga aacttgtgcg aaccgcatcg
     1981 cgacgctgga gagctttgca cagtctcagt ccaaatgaaa gcttatcgat aatcaacctc
     2041 tggattacaa aatttgtgaa agattgactg gtattcttaa ctatgttgct ccttttacgc
     2101 tatgtggata cgctgcttta atgcctttgt atcatgctat tgcttcccgt atggctttca
     2161 ttttctcctc cttgtataaa tcctggttgc tgtctcttta tgaggagttg tggcccgttg
     2221 tcaggcaacg tggcgtggtg tgcactgtgt ttgctgacgc aacccccact ggttggggca
     2281 ttgccaccac ctgtcagctc ctttccggga ctttcgcttt ccccctccct attgccacgg
     2341 cggaactcat cgccgcctgc cttgcccgct gctggacagg ggctcggctg ttgggcactg
     2401 acaattccgt ggtgttgtcg gggaaatcat cgtcctttcc ttggctgctc gcctgtgttg
     2461 ccacctggat tctgcgcggg acgtccttct gctacgtccc ttcggccctc aatccagcgg
     2521 accttccttc ccgcggcctg ctgccggctc tgcggcctct tccgcgtctt cgccttcgcc
     2581 ctcagacgag tcggatctcc ctttgggccg cctccccgca tcgataccgt cgacctcgac
     2641 ccgggcggcc gcttcgagca gacatgataa gatacattga tgagtttgga caaaccacaa
     2701 ctagaatgca gtgaaaaaaa tgctttattt gtgaaatttg tgatgctatt gctttatttg
     2761 taaccattat aagctgcaat aaacaagtta acaacaacaa ttgcattcat tttatgtttc
     2821 aggttcaggg ggagatgtgg gaggtttttt aaagcaagta aaacctctac aaatgtggta
     2881 aaatcgataa ggatcttcct agagcatggc tacgtagata agtagcatgg cgggttaatc
     2941 attaactaca aggaacccct agtgatggag ttggccactc cctctctgcg cgctcgctcg
     3001 ctcactgagg ccgggcgacc aaaggtcgcc cgacgcccgg gctttgcccg ggcggcctca
     3061 gtgagcgagc gagcgcgcag ctgcattaat gaatcggcca acgcgcgggg agaggcggtt
     3121 tgcgtattgg gcgctcttcc gcttcctcgc tcactgactc gctgcgctcg gtcgttcggc
     3181 tgcggcgagc ggtatcagct cactcaaagg cggtaatacg gttatccaca gaatcagggg
     3241 ataacgcagg aaagaacatg tgagcaaaag gccagcaaaa ggccaggaac cgtaaaaagg
     3301 ccgcgttgct ggcgtttttc cataggctcc gcccccctga cgagcatcac aaaaatcgac
     3361 gctcaagtca gaggtggcga aacccgacag gactataaag ataccaggcg tttccccctg
     3421 gaagctccct cgtgcgctct cctgttccga ccctgccgct taccggatac ctgtccgcct
     3481 ttctcccttc gggaagcgtg gcgctttctc atagctcacg ctgtaggtat ctcagttcgg
     3541 tgtaggtcgt tcgctccaag ctgggctgtg tgcacgaacc ccccgttcag cccgaccgct
     3601 gcgccttatc cggtaactat cgtcttgagt ccaacccggt aagacacgac ttatcgccac
     3661 tggcagcagc cactggtaac aggattagca gagcgaggta tgtaggcggt gctacagagt
     3721 tcttgaagtg gtggcctaac tacggctaca ctagaagaac agtatttggt atctgcgctc
     3781 tgctgaagcc agttaccttc ggaaaaagag ttggtagctc ttgatccggc aaacaaacca
     3841 ccgctggtag cggtggtttt tttgtttgca agcagcagat tacgcgcaga aaaaaaggat
     3901 ctcaagaaga tcctttgatc ttttctacgg ggtctgacgc tcagtggaac gaaaactcac
     3961 gttaagggat tttggtcatg agattatcaa aaaggatctt cacctagatc cttttaaatt
     4021 aaaaatgaag ttttaaatca atctaaagta tatatgagta aacttggtct gacagttacc
     4081 aatgcttaat cagtgaggca cctatctcag cgatctgtct atttcgttca tccatagttg
     4141 cctgactccc cgtcgtgtag ataactacga tacgggaggg cttaccatct ggccccagtg
     4201 ctgcaatgat accgcgagac ccacgctcac cggctccaga tttatcagca ataaaccagc
     4261 cagccggaag ggccgagcgc agaagtggtc ctgcaacttt atccgcctcc atccagtcta
     4321 ttaattgttg ccgggaagct agagtaagta gttcgccagt taatagtttg cgcaacgttg
     4381 ttgccattgc tacaggcatc gtggtgtcac gctcgtcgtt tggtatggct tcattcagct
     4441 ccggttccca acgatcaagg cgagttacat gatcccccat gttgtgcaaa aaagcggtta
     4501 gctccttcgg tcctccgatc gttgtcagaa gtaagttggc cgcagtgtta tcactcatgg
     4561 ttatggcagc actgcataat tctcttactg tcatgccatc cgtaagatgc ttttctgtga
     4621 ctggtgagta ctcaaccaag tcattctgag aatagtgtat gcggcgaccg agttgctctt
     4681 gcccggcgtc aatacgggat aataccgcgc cacatagcag aactttaaaa gtgctcatca
     4741 ttggaaaacg ttcttcgggg cgaaaactct caaggatctt accgctgttg agatccagtt
     4801 cgatgtaacc cactcgtgca cccaactgat cttcagcatc ttttactttc accagcgttt
     4861 ctgggtgagc aaaaacagga aggcaaaatg ccgcaaaaaa gggaataagg gcgacacgga
     4921 aatgttgaat actcatactc ttcctttttc aatattattg aagcatttat cagggttatt
     4981 gtctcatgag cggatacata tttgaatgta tttagaaaaa taaacaaata ggggttccgc
     5041 gcacatttcc ccgaaaagtg ccacctaaat tgtaagcgtt aatattttgt taaaattcgc
     5101 gttaaatttt tgttaaatca gctcattttt taaccaatag gccgaaatcg gcaaaatccc
     5161 ttataaatca aaagaataga ccgagatagg gttgagtgtt gttccagttt ggaacaagag
     5221 tccactatta aagaacgtgg actccaacgt caaaggnnnn nnnnnnnnnn nnnnnnnnnn
     5281 nnnnnnnnnn nnnnnnnnnn nnnnntnnnn nnnnnnnnnn nnnnnnnnnn nnnnnnnnnn
     5341 nnnnnnnnnn nnnnnnnnnn nnnnnnnnnn nnnnnnnnnn nnnnnnnnnn nnnnnnngnn
     5401 nnnnnnnnnn nnnnnnnnnn nnnnnnnnnn nnnnnnnnnn nnnnnnnnnn nnnnnnnnnn
     5461 nnnnnnnnnn nnnnnnnnnn nnnnnnnnnn nnnnnnnnnn nnnnnnnnnn nnnnnnnnnn
     5521 nncccattcg ccattcaggc tgcgcaactg ttgggaaggg cgatcggtgc gggcctcttc
     5581 gctattacgc cagctgcgcg ctcgctcgct cactgaggcc gcccgggcaa agcccgggcg
     5641 tcgggcgacc tttggtcgcc cggcctcagt gagcgagcga gcgcgcagag agggagtggc
     5701 caactccatc actaggggtt ccttgtagtt aatgattaac ccgccatgct acttatctac
     5761 gtagccatgc tctaggaaga tctctgcaga gggccctgcg tatg
//
