LOCUS       Exported 6111 bp ds-DNA circular SYN 14-JUN-2018
DEFINITION  synthetic circular DNA
ACCESSION   .
VERSION     .
KEYWORDS    .
SOURCE      synthetic DNA construct
  ORGANISM  synthetic DNA construct
REFERENCE   1 (bases 1 to 6111)
  AUTHORS   .
  TITLE     Direct Submission
  JOURNAL   Exported Jul 3, 2018 from SnapGene Viewer 4.1.8
            http://www.snapgene.com
FEATURES             Location/Qualifiers
     source          1..6111
                     /organism="synthetic DNA construct"
                     /mol_type="other DNA"
     protein_bind    229..250
                     /label=CAP binding site
                     /bound_moiety="E. coli catabolite activator protein"
                     /note="CAP binding activates transcription in the presence
                     of cAMP."
     promoter        265..295
                     /label=lac promoter
                     /note="promoter for the E. coli lac operon"
     protein_bind    303..319
                     /label=lac operator
                     /bound_moiety="lac repressor encoded by lacI"
                     /note="The lac repressor binds to the lac operator to
                     inhibit transcription in E. coli. This inhibition can be
                     relieved by adding lactose or
                     isopropyl-beta-D-thiogalactopyranoside (IPTG)."
     primer_bind     327..343
                     /label=M13 rev
                     /note="common sequencing primer, one of multiple similar
                     variants"
     promoter        592..1038
                     /label=hSyn promoter
                     /note="human synapsin I promoter; confers neuron-specific
                     expression (Kugler et al., 2003)"
     CDS             1055..1108
                     /codon_start=1
                     /label=NES
                     /translation="MLQNELALKLAGLDINKT"
     CDS             1121..2608
                     /codon_start=1
                     /label=NIR-GECO1
                     /translation="MSVPLTTSAFGHAFLANCEREQIHLAGSIQPHGILLAVKEPDNVV
                     IQASINAAEFLNTNFVVGRPLRDLGGDLPLQILPHLNGPLHLAPMTLRCTVGSPPRRVD
                     CTIHRPSNGGLIVELEPATKATNIAPALVGALHRITSSSSLMGLCDETATIFREITGFD
                     RVMVMRLGALDDLTEEQIAEIKEAFSLFDKDGDGTITTKELGTVFRSLGQNPTEAELQD
                     MINEVDADGDGTFDFPEFLTMMARKMNDSDSEEEIREAFRVFDKDGNGYIGAAELRHVM
                     TDLGEKLTDEEVDEMIRVADNDGDGQVNYEEFVQMMTAKGGGGSVDSSRRKWNKAGHAV
                     RAIGRLSSRRHDLLSECRRADLEAFLGNRYPASTIPQIARRLYELNRVRLLVDVNYTPV
                     PLQPRISPLNGRDLDMSLSCLRSMSPIHQKYMQDMGVGATLVCSLMVSGRLWGLIVCHH
                     YEPRFVPSHIRAAGEALAETCANRIATLESFAQSQSK"
     misc_feature    2621..3209
                     /label=WPRE
                     /note="woodchuck hepatitis virus posttranscriptional
                     regulatory element"
     CDS             complement(3092..3103)
                     /codon_start=1
                     /product="Factor Xa recognition and cleavage site"
                     /label=Factor Xa site
                     /translation="IEGR"
     primer_bind     complement(3212..3228)
                     /label=KS primer
                     /note="common sequencing primer, one of multiple similar
                     variants"
     polyA_signal    3258..3379
                     /label=SV40 poly(A) signal
                     /note="SV40 polyadenylation signal"
     primer_bind     complement(3689..3705)
                     /label=M13 fwd
                     /note="common sequencing primer, one of multiple similar
                     variants"
     rep_origin      3847..4302
                     /direction=RIGHT
                     /label=f1 ori
                     /note="f1 bacteriophage origin of replication; arrow
                     indicates direction of (+) strand synthesis"
     promoter        4328..4432
                     /gene="bla"
                     /label=AmpR promoter
     CDS             4433..5293
                     /codon_start=1
                     /gene="bla"
                     /product="beta-lactamase"
                     /label=AmpR
                     /note="confers resistance to ampicillin, carbenicillin, and
                     related antibiotics"
                     /translation="MSIQHFRVALIPFFAAFCLPVFAHPETLVKVKDAEDQLGARVGYI
                     ELDLNSGKILESFRPEERFPMMSTFKVLLCGAVLSRIDAGQEQLGRRIHYSQNDLVEYS
                     PVTEKHLTDGMTVRELCSAAITMSDNTAANLLLTTIGGPKELTAFLHNMGDHVTRLDRW
                     EPELNEAIPNDERDTTMPVAMATTLRKLLTGELLTLASRQQLIDWMEADKVAGPLLRSA
                     LPAGWFIADKSGAGERGSRGIIAALGPDGKPSRIVVIYTTGSQATMDERNRQIAEIGAS
                     LIKHW"
     rep_origin      5464..6052
                     /direction=RIGHT
                     /label=ori
                     /note="high-copy-number ColE1/pMB1/pBR322/pUC origin of
                     replication"
ORIGIN
        1 gttctttcct gcgttatccc ctgattctgt ggataaccgt attaccgcct ttgagtgagc
       61 tgataccgct cgccgcagcc gaacgaccga gcgcagcgag tcagtgagcg aggaagcgga
      121 agagcgccca atacgcaaac cgcctctccc cgcgcgttgg ccgattcatt aatgcagctg
      181 gcacgacagg tttcccgact ggaaagcggg cagtgagcgc aacgcaatta atgtgagtta
      241 gctcactcat taggcacccc aggctttaca ctttatgctt ccggctcgta tgttgtgtgg
      301 aattgtgagc ggataacaat ttcacacagg aaacagctat gaccatgatt acgccagatt
      361 taattaaggc cttaattagg ctgcgcgctc gctcgctcac tgaggccgcc cgggcaaagc
      421 ccgggcgtcg ggcgaccttt ggtcgcccgg cctcagtgag cgagcgagcg cgcagagagg
      481 gagtggccaa ctccatcact aggggttcct tgtagttaat gattaacccg ccatgctact
      541 tatctacgta gccatgctct aggaagatct ctgcagaggg ccctgcgtat gagtgcaagt
      601 gggttttagg accaggatga ggcggggtgg gggtgcctac ctgacgaccg accccaccca
      661 ctggacaagc acccaacccc cattccccaa attgcgcatc ccctatcaga gagggggagg
      721 ggaaacagga tgcggcgagg cgcgtgcgca ctgccagctt cagcaccgcg gacagtgcct
      781 tcgcccccgc ctggcggcgc gcgccaccgc cgcctcagca ctgaaggcgc gctgacgtca
      841 ctcgccggtc ccccgcaaac tccccttccc ggccaccttg gtcgcgtccg cgccgccgcc
      901 ggcccagccg gaccgcacca cgcgaggcgc gagatagggg ggcacgggcg cgaccatctg
      961 cgctgcggcg ccggcgactc agcgctgcct cagtctgcgg tgggcagcgg aggagtcgtg
     1021 tcgtgcctga gagcgcagtc gaattcgggg atccatgctg cagaacgagc ttgctcttaa
     1081 gttggctgga cttgatatta acaagactgg aggaggttct atgtcggtac cgctgactac
     1141 ctcagcattc ggccacgcgt ttctggctaa ctgtgaacgt gagcagatcc acctggcggg
     1201 ctccattcag ccgcacggta tcctgctggc tgttaaagag cctgacaacg tggtgatcca
     1261 ggcttctatt aacgctgcgg agttcctgaa caccaacttt gttgttggcc gtccgctgcg
     1321 tgacctgggc ggcgatctgc ctttgcagat cctgccgcac ctgaacggcc cgctgcacct
     1381 ggctccgatg accctgcgtt gtactgtggg ttctccgccg cgtcgtgtgg actgtaccat
     1441 tcatcgaccg tctaacggcg gcctgatcgt agaactggaa ccagcaacca aggccactaa
     1501 cattgcgccg gctctggtcg gtgcgcttca tcgtatcact tcttcatcct ccctgatggg
     1561 cctgtgtgac gaaaccgcga ctattttccg tgagattact ggcttcgacc gtgtgatggt
     1621 aatgcgtctc ggcgcgcttg acgatctgac tgaagagcag atcgcagaga ttaaagaggc
     1681 tttctcccta tttgacaagg acggggacgg gacgataaca accaaggagc tggggacggt
     1741 gttccggtct ctggggcaga accccacaga agcagagctg caggacatga tcaatgaagt
     1801 agatgccgat ggcgacggca cattcgactt ccctgagttc ctgacgatga tggcaaggaa
     1861 aatgaatgac tcagacagtg aagaggaaat tagagaagcg ttccgcgtgt ttgataagga
     1921 cggcaatggc tacatcggcg cagcagagct tcgccacgtg atgacagacc ttggtgagaa
     1981 gttaactgat gaggaggttg atgaaatgat cagggtagca gacaacgatg gggatggtca
     2041 ggtaaactac gaagagtttg tacaaatgat gacagcgaag ggtggcggag gttctgtaga
     2101 ttcatcacgt cgtaagtgga ataaggcagg tcacgcagtc agagctatag gtcggctgag
     2161 ctcgcgtagg catgatttgc tgtccgaatg tcgtcgtgcg gacctggaag cgttcctggg
     2221 taaccgctac ccggcgtcta ctattccgca gatcgctcgt cgcctgtacg aacttaaccg
     2281 tgttcgcctg ctggtagatg tgaactatac tccggttccg ctacagccgc gcatcagccc
     2341 gctgaacggt cgtgatctgg atatgtccct gtcttgcctg cgctctatgt ccccgatcca
     2401 ccagaaatac atgcaggaca tgggcgttgg cgcaaccctg gtttgctctc tgatggtgtc
     2461 tggtcgtctg tggggtctga tcgtttgcca ccactacgaa ccgcgcttcg ttccgtccca
     2521 cattcgcgct gctggcgaag cgctggcgga aacttgtgcg aaccgcatcg cgacgctgga
     2581 gagctttgca cagtctcagt ccaaatgaaa gcttatcgat aatcaacctc tggattacaa
     2641 aatttgtgaa agattgactg gtattcttaa ctatgttgct ccttttacgc tatgtggata
     2701 cgctgcttta atgcctttgt atcatgctat tgcttcccgt atggctttca ttttctcctc
     2761 cttgtataaa tcctggttgc tgtctcttta tgaggagttg tggcccgttg tcaggcaacg
     2821 tggcgtggtg tgcactgtgt ttgctgacgc aacccccact ggttggggca ttgccaccac
     2881 ctgtcagctc ctttccggga ctttcgcttt ccccctccct attgccacgg cggaactcat
     2941 cgccgcctgc cttgcccgct gctggacagg ggctcggctg ttgggcactg acaattccgt
     3001 ggtgttgtcg gggaaatcat cgtcctttcc ttggctgctc gcctgtgttg ccacctggat
     3061 tctgcgcggg acgtccttct gctacgtccc ttcggccctc aatccagcgg accttccttc
     3121 ccgcggcctg ctgccggctc tgcggcctct tccgcgtctt cgccttcgcc ctcagacgag
     3181 tcggatctcc ctttgggccg cctccccgca tcgataccgt cgacctcgac ccgggcggcc
     3241 gcttcgagca gacatgataa gatacattga tgagtttgga caaaccacaa ctagaatgca
     3301 gtgaaaaaaa tgctttattt gtgaaatttg tgatgctatt gctttatttg taaccattat
     3361 aagctgcaat aaacaagtta acaacaacaa ttgcattcat tttatgtttc aggttcaggg
     3421 ggagatgtgg gaggtttttt aaagcaagta aaacctctac aaatgtggta aaatcgataa
     3481 ggatcttcct agagcatggc tacgtagata agtagcatgg cgggttaatc attaactaca
     3541 aggaacccct agtgatggag ttggccactc cctctctgcg cgctcgctcg ctcactgagg
     3601 ccgggcgacc aaaggtcgcc cgacgcccgg gctttgcccg ggcggcctca gtgagcgagc
     3661 gagcgcgcag ccttaattaa cctaattcac tggccgtcgt tttacaacgt cgtgactggg
     3721 aaaaccctgg cgttacccaa cttaatcgcc ttgcagcaca tccccctttc gccagctggc
     3781 gtaatagcga agaggcccgc accgatcgcc cttcccaaca gttgcgcagc ctgaatggcg
     3841 aatgggnnnn nnnnnnnnnn nnnnnnnnnn nnnnnnnnnn nnnnnnnnnn nnnnnnnnnn
     3901 nnnnnnnnnn nnnnnnnnnn nnnnnnnnnn nnnnnnnnnn nnnnnnnnnn nnnnnnnnnn
     3961 nnnnnnnnnn cnnnnnnnnn nnnnnnnnnn nnnnnnnnnn nnnnnnnnnn nnnnnnnnnn
     4021 nnnnnnnnnn nnnnnnnnnn nnnnnnnnnn nnnnnnnnnn nnannnnnnn nnnnnnnnnn
     4081 nnnnnnnnnn nnnnnnnnnn nnnnnnnnnn nncctttgac gttggagtcc acgttcttta
     4141 atagtggact cttgttccaa actggaacaa cactcaaccc tatctcggtc tattcttttg
     4201 atttataagg gattttgccg atttcggcct attggttaaa aaatgagctg atttaacaaa
     4261 aatttaacgc gaattttaac aaaatattaa cgcttacaat ttaggtggca cttttcgggg
     4321 aaatgtgcgc ggaaccccta tttgtttatt tttctaaata cattcaaata tgtatccgct
     4381 catgagacaa taaccctgat aaatgcttca ataatattga aaaaggaaga gtatgagtat
     4441 tcaacatttc cgtgtcgccc ttattccctt ttttgcggca ttttgccttc ctgtttttgc
     4501 tcacccagaa acgctggtga aagtaaaaga tgctgaagat cagttgggtg cacgagtggg
     4561 ttacatcgaa ctggatctca acagcggtaa gatccttgag agttttcgcc ccgaagaacg
     4621 ttttccaatg atgagcactt ttaaagttct gctatgtggc gcggtattat cccgtattga
     4681 cgccgggcaa gagcaactcg gtcgccgcat acactattct cagaatgact tggttgagta
     4741 ctcaccagtc acagaaaagc atcttacgga tggcatgaca gtaagagaat tatgcagtgc
     4801 tgccataacc atgagtgata acactgcggc caacttactt ctgacaacga tcggaggacc
     4861 gaaggagcta accgcttttt tgcacaacat gggggatcat gtaactcgcc ttgatcgttg
     4921 ggaaccggag ctgaatgaag ccataccaaa cgacgagcgt gacaccacga tgcctgtagc
     4981 aatggcaaca acgttgcgca aactattaac tggcgaacta cttactctag cttcccggca
     5041 acaattaata gactggatgg aggcggataa agttgcagga ccacttctgc gctcggccct
     5101 tccggctggc tggtttattg ctgataaatc tggagccggt gagcgtgggt ctcgcggtat
     5161 cattgcagca ctggggccag atggtaagcc ctcccgtatc gtagttatct acacgacggg
     5221 gagtcaggca actatggatg aacgaaatag acagatcgct gagataggtg cctcactgat
     5281 taagcattgg taactgtcag accaagttta ctcatatata ctttagattg atttaaaact
     5341 tcatttttaa tttaaaagga tctaggtgaa gatccttttt gataatctca tgaccaaaat
     5401 cccttaacgt gagttttcgt tccactgagc gtcagacccc gtagaaaaga tcaaaggatc
     5461 ttcttgagat cctttttttc tgcgcgtaat ctgctgcttg caaacaaaaa aaccaccgct
     5521 accagcggtg gtttgtttgc cggatcaaga gctaccaact ctttttccga aggtaactgg
     5581 cttcagcaga gcgcagatac caaatactgt tcttctagtg tagccgtagt taggccacca
     5641 cttcaagaac tctgtagcac cgcctacata cctcgctctg ctaatcctgt taccagtggc
     5701 tgctgccagt ggcgataagt cgtgtcttac cgggttggac tcaagacgat agttaccgga
     5761 taaggcgcag cggtcgggct gaacgggggg ttcgtgcaca cagcccagct tggagcgaac
     5821 gacctacacc gaactgagat acctacagcg tgagctatga gaaagcgcca cgcttcccga
     5881 agggagaaag gcggacaggt atccggtaag cggcagggtc ggaacaggag agcgcacgag
     5941 ggagcttcca gggggaaacg cctggtatct ttatagtcct gtcgggtttc gccacctctg
     6001 acttgagcgt cgatttttgt gatgctcgtc aggggggcgg agcctatgga aaaacgccag
     6061 caacgcggcc tttttacggt tcctggcctt ttgctggcct tttgctcaca t
//
